Addgene plasmid #234176: pAIP4_3EYE
Purpose: Heterologous protein expression of N-acetylgalactosamine-specific enzyme IIB component of PTS in Escherichia coli
Depositing lab: Christopher Bahl. Depositing organization: AI Proteins. Publication: Facile, high-throughput protein purification enabled by high-efficiency protease elution. Cárcamo Noriega EN, Truebridge IS, Teets FD 3rd, Bowman JW 3rd, Rodriguez N, Howard TA, Bahl CD. Protein Sci. 2026 Sep;35(9):e70746. doi: 10.1002/pro.70746. PubMed 42555168.
Backbone
  Vector backbone: pET29b
  Backbone size w/o insert (bp): 5679
  Vector type: Bacterial Expression
Growth in bacteria
  Bacterial resistance: Kanamycin, 50 μg/mL
  Growth temperature: 37°C
  Growth strain: DH10B
  Copy number: High Copy
Gene/Insert
  Gene/Insert name: 3EYE (alt names: Q8XAB8_ECO57; N-acetylgalactosamine-specific enzyme IIB component of PTS)
  Species: Escherichia coli O157:H7
  Insert size (bp): 456
  Promoter: T7
  Tag / fusion protein: 10x HisTag-Smt3 (N terminal on backbone)
  Cloning method: Golden Gate
  Sequencing primers: 5′ T7-promoter; 3′ T7-Term
Resource information
  A portion of this plasmid was derived from a plasmid made by: Synthetic DNA
Terms and licenses: Academic/Nonprofit Terms; Industry Terms
Depositor comments: 5' cloning site: BsaI (destroyed), 3' cloning site: BsaI (destroyed)
How to cite: pAIP4_3EYE was a gift from Christopher Bahl (Addgene plasmid # 234176 ; http://n2t.net/addgene:234176 ; RRID:Addgene_234176)
