[The description below was written by a language model from this plasmid's Addgene catalogue record and pLannotate feature annotations shown in this document.]
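Description:
pAIP4_3EYE is a bacterial expression plasmid built on a pET29b backbone for producing the N-acetylgalactosamine-specific enzyme IIB component of the phosphotransferase system (PTS) from Escherichia coli O157:H7, an insert named after its structure identifier 3EYE. The sequenced plasmid is about 6.05 kb. It replicates through a ColE1/pMB1-type origin accompanied by the rop gene and the pBR322 bom region, carries an f1 phage origin, and is selected with kanamycin through an aminoglycoside phosphotransferase gene. The catalogue lists it as high copy, although rop normally moderates copy number in pET-type vectors. Short tetracycline-resistance fragments in the annotation are non-functional backbone remnants.

The expression cassette uses a T7 promoter with an adjacent lac operator and the strong T7 gene 10 ribosome binding site, and ends at a T7 terminator. A plasmid-borne lacI gene supplies repressor, so transcription is held off until induction with IPTG in a host that provides T7 RNA polymerase. The roughly 456 bp synthetic coding sequence, annotated by homology as agaB, was inserted by Golden Gate assembly at BsaI sites that were destroyed in the process. It is fused in frame behind a backbone-encoded N-terminal 10x His tag and yeast Smt3 (SUMO). This allows capture on immobilised metal resin and release of the target by a SUMO-specific protease that cleaves after Smt3. The feature table also detects a partial His tag and a fragment of a solubility-enhancement tag downstream of the insert, but the record does not say whether these are translated as part of the product. The associated publication concerns high-throughput protein purification by protease elution, which fits this construct's use as a heterologous expression test protein.
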