Features (pLannotate 1.2.2; 21 found; start..end, strand, type, name):
    114..161     -  terminator     T7 terminator: transcription terminator for bacteriophage T7 RNA polymerase
    169..218     -  CDS            SET1 (fragment): solubility-enhancement tag derived from T7 phage gene 10B
    228..245     -  CDS            9xHis (fragment): 9xHis affinity tag
    264..725     -  CDS            agaB: PTPB1_ECOLI - Also known as yraD. Protein predicted: Swiss-Prot protein existence level 4. The phosphoenolpyruvate-dependent sugar phosphotransferase system (sugar PTS), a major carbohydrate active -transport system, catalyzes the phosphorylation of incoming sugar substrates concomitantly with their translocation across the cell membrane. This system is involved in N-acetylgalactosamine transport. From Escherichia coli (strain K12).
    723..1019    -  CDS            SMT3: SMT3_YEAST - Experimental evidence at protein level: Swiss-Prot protein existence level 1. Not known; suppressor of MIF2 mutations. From Saccharomyces cerevisiae (strain ATCC 204508 / S288c) (Baker's yeast).
   1027..1046    -  CDS            7xHis (fragment): 6xHis affinity tag
   1078..1100    -  RBS            RBS: efficient ribosome binding site from bacteriophage T7 gene 10 (Olins and Rangwala, 1989)
   1115..1139    -  protein_bind   lac operator: The lac repressor binds to the lac operator to inhibit transcription in E. coli. This inhibition can be relieved by adding lactose or isopropyl-β-D-thiogalactopyranoside (IPTG). lac repressor encoded by lacI
   1140..1158    -  promoter       T7 promoter: promoter for bacteriophage T7 RNA polymerase
   1184..1463    +  CDS            TcR (fragment): tetracycline efflux protein; tet; confers resistance to tetracycline
   1471..1548    +  promoter       lacI promoter: lacI
   1549..2631    +  CDS            lacI: lac repressor; lacI; The lac repressor binds to the lac operator to inhibit transcription in E. coli. This inhibition can be relieved by adding lactose or isopropyl-β-D-thiogalactopyranoside (IPTG).
   2644..2665    +  protein_bind   CAP binding site: CAP binding activates transcription in the presence of cAMP. E. coli catabolite activator protein
   2680..2971    +  CDS            TcR (fragment): tetracycline efflux protein; tet; confers resistance to tetracycline
   3043..3423    -  CDS            YPB1_ECOLX: Protein predicted: Swiss-Prot protein existence level 4. From Escherichia coli.
   3440..3631    +  CDS            rop: Rop protein, which maintains plasmids at low copy number; rop
   3733..3872    +  misc_feature   bom: basis of mobility region from pBR322
   4058..4646    -  rep_origin     ori: high-copy-number ColE1/pMB1/pBR322/pUC origin of replication
   4768..5583    +  CDS            KanR: aminoglycoside phosphotransferase; aph(3')-Ia; confers resistance to kanamycin in bacteria or G418 (Geneticin®) in eukaryotes
   5592..5649    -  promoter       AmpR promoter (fragment): bla
   5702..77      -  rep_origin     f1 ori (across the origin) (sequence partly withheld): f1 bacteriophage origin of replication; arrow indicates direction of (+) strand synthesis
>Addgene plasmid #234176 | pAIP4_3EYE | addgene full sequence | sequence record 464141 | Addgene NGS Result
[77 nt withheld, positions 1-77]
CCCATTCGCCAATCCGGATATAGTTCCTCCTTTCAGCAAAAAACCCCTCAAGACCCGTTTAGAGGCCCCA
AGGGGTTATGCTAGTTATTGCTCAGCGGTGGCAGCAGCCAACTCAGCTTCCTTTCGGGCTTTGTTAGCAG
CCGGATCTCAGTGGTGGTGGTGGTGGTGCTCGAGTCATTACGAACCAATCTGCTCTTTTTGATCACCCGG
AACGTCCTGGATAAATACGTTGACACCACGTTGTTTGATGAAGCGCAGATCGGTCAAATCTTGGTCATCC
ACGTAAACTTTGCTAGAGATCTGTTTCTTGCCCTCGGAGAAATGCATATTACCAACGTTAACGTCCTTAA
GATCGATGCCACCCTCGACCAGTTTACGAACGGTCTGCGGAGTACGGCAAATCAGAAAGATCTTCTGGTG
CGGAGCCGCCTTGCCAATCACGTTAATGGTTTTTTCAATGGTGAAGAAGCGGATACCAAAACCATAGGTT
TCTGCGGTAATACCCATCAGCTTTTGTTGGATGTCATCATTGGCCACCACGTCGTCCACAACCACCAGCA
GGTTCGCGCCGATCGTGCTGGTCCACGTCACGCCAACCTGGCCGTGAACCAACCTATTATCAATTCTTGT
TAATAGTATGTTTCCAGAGCCGCCAATCTGTTCACGGTGGGCTTCAATGATGTCGTTGTCTTCCATGTCC
AGGTCTTCCGGCGCTTGATCTGCCTGGATGCGAATACCGTCATACAGGAAACGCAGGCTATCCATTTCCT
TGCCCTGACGTTTGGCAAACGCTTCCATCAGGCGACGCAGCGGCGTGGTCTTTTTGATCTTAAAGAAAAT
TTCAGAGCTGCCGTCACTAACTTTCAGGTTAATATGGGTTTCCGGTTTCACTTCCGGCTTGACTTCCGGC
TTTGCTTCTTGGTTGACTTCCGAATCTTGCAGGCTACCGTGGTGATGGTGATGGTGATGATGGTGATGAA
TCTTCGCCATCATATGTATATCTCCTTCTTAAAGTTAAACAAAATTATTTCTAGAGGGGAATTGTTATCC
GCTCACAATTCCCCTATAGTGAGTCGTATTAATTTCGCGGGATCGAGATCGATCTCGATCCTCTACGCCG
GACGCATCGTGGCCGGCATCACCGGCGCCACAGGTGCGGTTGCTGGCGCCTATATCGCCGACATCACCGA
TGGGGAAGATCGGGCTCGCCACTTCGGGCTCATGAGCGCTTGTTTCGGCGTGGGTATGGTGGCAGGCCCC
GTGGCCGGGGGACTGTTGGGCGCCATCTCCTTGCATGCACCATTCCTTGCGGCGGCGGTGCTCAACGGCC
TCAACCTACTACTGGGCTGCTTCCTAATGCAGGAGTCGCATAAGGGAGAGCGTCGAGATCCCGGACACCA
TCGAATGGCGCAAAACCTTTCGCGGTATGGCATGATAGCGCCCGGAAGAGAGTCAATTCAGGGTGGTGAA
TGTGAAACCAGTAACGTTATACGATGTCGCAGAGTATGCCGGTGTCTCTTATCAGACCGTTTCCCGCGTG
GTGAACCAGGCCAGCCACGTTTCTGCGAAAACGCGGGAAAAAGTGGAAGCGGCGATGGCGGAGCTGAATT
ACATTCCCAACCGCGTGGCACAACAACTGGCGGGCAAACAGTCGTTGCTGATTGGCGTTGCCACCTCCAG
TCTGGCCCTGCACGCGCCGTCGCAAATTGTCGCGGCGATTAAATCTCGCGCCGATCAACTGGGTGCCAGC
GTGGTGGTGTCGATGGTAGAACGAAGCGGCGTCGAAGCCTGTAAAGCGGCGGTGCACAATCTTCTCGCGC
AACGCGTCAGTGGGCTGATCATTAACTATCCGCTGGATGACCAGGATGCCATTGCTGTGGAAGCTGCCTG
CACTAATGTTCCGGCGTTATTTCTTGATGTCTCTGACCAGACACCCATCAACAGTATTATTTTCTCCCAT
GAAGACGGTACGCGACTGGGCGTGGAGCATCTGGTCGCATTGGGTCACCAGCAAATCGCGCTGTTAGCGG
GCCCATTAAGTTCTGTCTCGGCGCGTCTGCGTCTGGCTGGCTGGCATAAATATCTCACTCGCAATCAAAT
TCAGCCGATAGCGGAACGGGAAGGCGACTGGAGTGCCATGTCCGGTTTTCAACAAACCATGCAAATGCTG
AATGAGGGCATCGTTCCCACTGCGATGCTGGTTGCCAACGATCAGATGGCGCTGGGCGCAATGCGCGCCA
TTACCGAGTCCGGGCTGCGCGTTGGTGCGGACATCTCGGTAGTGGGATACGACGATACCGAAGACAGCTC
ATGTTATATCCCGCCGTTAACCACCATCAAACAGGATTTTCGCCTGCTGGGGCAAACCAGCGTGGACCGC
TTGCTGCAACTCTCTCAGGGCCAGGCGGTGAAGGGCAATCAGCTGTTGCCCGTCTCACTGGTGAAAAGAA
AAACCACCCTGGCGCCCAATACGCAAACCGCCTCTCCCCGCGCGTTGGCCGATTCATTAATGCAGCTGGC
ACGACAGGTTTCCCGACTGGAAAGCGGGCAGTGAGCGCAACGCAATTAATGTAAGTTAGCTCACTCATTA
GGCACCGGGATCTCGACCGATGCCCTTGAGAGCCTTCAACCCAGTCAGCTCCTTCCGGTGGGCGCGGGGC
ATGACTATCGTCGCCGCACTTATGACTGTCTTCTTTATCATGCAACTCGTAGGACAGGTGCCGGCAGCGC
TCTGGGTCATTTTCGGCGAGGACCGCTTTCGCTGGAGCGCGACGATGATCGGCCTGTCGCTTGCGGTATT
CGGAATCTTGCACGCCCTCGCTCAAGCCTTCGTCACTGGTCCCGCCACCAAACGTTTCGGCGAGAAGCAG
GCCATTATCGCCGGCATGGCGGCCCCACGGGTGCGCATGATCGTGCTCCTGTCGTTGAGGACCCGGCTAG
GCTGGCGGGGTTGCCTTACTGGTTAGCAGAATGAATCACCGATACGCGAGCGAACGTGAAGCGACTGCTG
CTGCAAAACGTCTGCGACCTGAGCAACAACATGAATGGTCTTCGGTTTCCGTGTTTCGTAAAGTCTGGAA
ACGCGGAAGTCAGCGCCCTGCACCATTATGTTCCGGATCTGCATCGCAGGATGCTGCTGGCTACCCTGTG
GAACACCTACATCTGTATTAACGAAGCGCTGGCATTGACCCTGAGTGATTTTTCTCTGGTCCCGCCGCAT
CCATACCGCCAGTTGTTTACCCTCACAACGTTCCAGTAACCGGGCATGTTCATCATCAGTAACCCGTATC
GTGAGCATCCTCTCTCGTTTCATCGGTATCATTACCCCCATGAACAGAAATCCCCCTTACACGGAGGCAT
CAGTGACCAAACAGGAAAAAACCGCCCTTAACATGGCCCGCTTTATCAGAAGCCAGACATTAACGCTTCT
GGAGAAACTCAACGAGCTGGACGCGGATGAACAGGCAGACATCTGTGAATCGCTTCACGACCACGCTGAT
GAGCTTTACCGCAGCTGCCTCGCGCGTTTCGGTGATGACGGTGAAAACCTCTGACACATGCAGCTCCCGG
AGACGGTCACAGCTTGTCTGTAAGCGGATGCCGGGAGCAGACAAGCCCGTCAGGGCGCGTCAGCGGGTGT
TGGCGGGTGTCGGGGCGCAGCCATGACCCAGTCACGTAGCGATAGCGGAGTGTATACTGGCTTAACTATG
CGGCATCAGAGCAGATTGTACTGAGAGTGCACCATTGCGGTGTGAAATACCGCACAGATGCGTAAGGAGA
AAATACCGCATCAGGCGCTCTTCCGCTTCCTCGCTCACTGACTCGCTGCGCTCGGTCGTTCGGCTGCGGC
GAGCGGTATCAGCTCACTCAAAGGCGGTAATACGGTTATCCACAGAATCAGGGGATAACGCAGGAAAGAA
CATGTGAGCAAAAGGCCAGCAAAAGGCCAGGAACCGTAAAAAGGCCGCGTTGCTGGCGTTTTTCCATAGG
CTCCGCCCCCCTGACGAGCATCACAAAAATCGACGCTCAAGTCAGAGGTGGCGAAACCCGACAGGACTAT
AAAGATACCAGGCGTTTCCCCCTGGAAGCTCCCTCGTGCGCTCTCCTGTTCCGACCCTGCCGCTTACCGG
ATACCTGTCCGCCTTTCTCCCTTCGGGAAGCGTGGCGCTTTCTCATAGCTCACGCTGTAGGTATCTCAGT
TCGGTGTAGGTCGTTCGCTCCAAGCTGGGCTGTGTGCACGAACCCCCCGTTCAGCCCGACCGCTGCGCCT
TATCCGGTAACTATCGTCTTGAGTCCAACCCGGTAAGACACGACTTATCGCCACTGGCAGCAGCCACTGG
TAACAGGATTAGCAGAGCGAGGTATGTAGGCGGTGCTACAGAGTTCTTGAAGTGGTGGCCTAACTACGGC
TACACTAGAAGGACAGTATTTGGTATCTGCGCTCTGCTGAAGCCAGTTACCTTCGGAAAAAGAGTTGGTA
GCTCTTGATCCGGCAAACAAACCACCGCTGGTAGCGGTGGTTTTTTTGTTTGCAAGCAGCAGATTACGCG
CAGAAAAAAAGGATCTCAAGAAGATCCTTTGATCTTTTCTACGGGGTCTGACGCTCAGTGGAACGAAAAC
TCACGTTAAGGGATTTTGGTCATGAACAATAAAACTGTCTGCTTACATAAACAGTAATACAAGGGGTGTT
ATGAGCCATATTCAACGGGAAACGTCTTGCTCTAGGCCGCGATTAAATTCCAACATGGATGCTGATTTAT
ATGGGTATAAATGGGCTCGCGATAATGTCGGGCAATCAGGTGCGACAATCTATCGATTGTATGGGAAGCC
CGATGCGCCAGAGTTGTTTCTGAAACATGGCAAAGGTAGCGTTGCCAATGATGTTACAGATGAGATGGTC
AGACTAAACTGGCTGACGGAATTTATGCCTCTTCCGACCATCAAGCATTTTATCCGTACTCCTGATGATG
CATGGTTACTCACCACTGCGATCCCCGGGAAAACAGCATTCCAGGTATTAGAAGAATATCCTGATTCAGG
TGAAAATATTGTTGATGCGCTGGCAGTGTTCCTGCGCCGGTTGCATTCGATTCCTGTTTGTAATTGTCCT
TTTAACAGCGATCGCGTATTTCGTCTCGCTCAGGCGCAATCACGAATGAATAACGGTTTGGTTGATGCGA
GTGATTTTGATGACGAGCGTAATGGCTGGCCTGTTGAACAAGTCTGGAAAGAAATGCATAAACTTTTGCC
ATTCTCACCGGATTCAGTCGTCACTCATGGTGATTTCTCACTTGATAACCTTATTTTTGACGAGGGGAAA
TTAATAGGTTGTATTGATGTTGGACGAGTCGGAATCGCAGACCGATACCAGGATCTTGCCATCCTATGGA
ACTGCCTCGGTGAGTTTTCTCCTTCATTACAGAAACGGCTTTTTCAAAAATATGGTATTGATAATCCTGA
TATGAATAAATTGCAGTTTCATTTGATGCTCGATGAGTTTTTCTAAGAATTAATTCATGAGCGGATACAT
ATTTGAATGTATTTAGAAAAATAAACAAATAGGGGTTCCGCGCACATTTCCCCGAAAAGTGCCACCTAAA
TTGTAAGCGTTAATATTTTGTTAAAATTCGCGTTAAATTTTTGTTAAATCAGCTCATTTTTTAACCAATA
GGCCGAAATCGGCAAAATCCCTTATAAATCAAAAGAATAGACCGAGATAGGGT
[37 nt withheld, positions 5801-5837]
AAAGAACGTGGACTCCAACGTCAAAGG
[49 nt withheld, positions 5865-5913]
T
[91 nt withheld, positions 5915-6005]
G
[47 nt withheld, positions 6007-6053]
